>Addgene plasmid #241168 | P2A-CreER-pA-ORF2-FRT-acry mCherry | addgene full sequence | sequence record 482176 | Addgene NGS Result
GTAAAACGACGGCCAGTCTTAAGCTCGGGCCCGGTCTCTTCGCCGCTACAAACTTCTCTCTGCTGAAACA
AGCTGGCGACGTGGAGGAGAACCCTGGACCTTCCAATTTACTGACCGTACACCAAAATTTGCCTGCATTA
CCGGTCGATGCAACGAGTGATGAGGTTCGCAAGAACCTGATGGACATGTTCAGGGATCGCCAGGCGTTTT
CTGAGCATACCTGGAAAATGCTTCTGTCCGTTTGCCGGTCGTGGGCGGCATGGTGCAAGTTGAATAACCG
GAAATGGTTTCCCGCAGAACCTGAAGATGTTCGCGATTATCTTCTATATCTTCAGGCGCGCGGTCTGGCA
GTAAAAACTATCCAGCAACATTTGGGCCAGCTAAACATGCTTCATCGTCGGTCCGGGCTGCCACGACCAA
GTGACAGCAATGCTGTTTCACTGGTTATGCGGCGGATCCGAAAAGAAAACGTTGATGCCGGTGAACGTGC
AAAACAGGCTCTAGCGTTCGAACGCACTGATTTCGACCAGGTTCGTTCACTCATGGAAAATAGCGATCGC
TGCCAGGATATACGTAATCTGGCATTTCTGGGGATTGCTTATAACACCCTGTTACGTATAGCCGAAATTG
CCAGGATCAGGGTTAAAGATATCTCACGTACTGACGGTGGGAGAATGTTAATCCATATTGGCAGAACGAA
AACGCTGGTTAGCACCGCAGGTGTAGAGAAGGCACTTAGCCTGGGGGTAACTAAACTGGTCGAGCGATGG
ATTTCCGTCTCTGGTGTAGCTGATGATCCGAATAACTACCTGTTTTGCCGGGTCAGAAAAAATGGTGTTG
CCGCGCCATCTGCCACCAGCCAGCTATCAACTCGCGCCCTGGAAGGGATTTTTGAAGCAACTCATCGATT
GATTTACGGCGCTAAGGATGACTCTGGTCAGAGATACCTGGCCTGGTCTGGACACAGTGCCCGTGTCGGA
GCCGCGCGAGATATGGCCCGCGCTGGAGTTTCAATACCGGAGATCATGCAAGCTGGTGGCTGGACCAATG
TAAATATTGTCATGAACTATATCCGTAACCTGGATAGTGAAACAGGGGCAATGGTGCGCCTGCTGGAAGA
TGGCGATCTCGAGCCATCTGCTGGAGACATGAGAGCTGCCAACCTTTGGCCAAGCCCGCTCATGATCAAA
CGCTCTAAGAAGAACAGCCTGGCCTTGTCCCTGACGGCCGACCAGATGGTCAGTGCCTTGTTGGATGCTG
AGCCCCCCATACTCTATTCCGAGTATGATCCTACCAGACCCTTCAGTGAAGCTTCGATGATGGGCTTACT
GACCAACCTGGCAGACAGGGAGCTGGTTCACATGATCAACTGGGCGAAGAGGGTGCCAGGCTTTGTGGAT
TTGACCCTCCATGATCAGGTCCACCTTCTAGAATGTGCCTGGCTAGAGATCCTGATGATTGGCCTCGTCT
GGCGCTCCATGGAGCACCCAGTGAAGCTACTGTTTGCTCCTAACTTGCTCTTGGACAGGAACCAGGGAAA
ATGTGTAGAGGGCATGGTGGAGATCTTCGACATGCTGCTGGCTACATCATCTCGGTTCCGCATGATGAAT
CTGCAGGGAGAGGAGTTTGTGTGCCTCAAATCTATTATTTTGCTTAATTCTGGAGTGTACACATTTCTGT
CCAGCACCCTGAAGTCTCTGGAAGAGAAGGACCATATCCACCGAGTCCTGGACAAGATCACAGACACTTT
GATCCACCTGATGGCCAAGGCAGGCCTGACCCTGCAGCAGCAGCACCAGCGGCTGGCCCAGCTCCTCCTC
ATCCTCTCCCACATCAGGCACATGAGTAACAAAGGCATGGAGCATCTGTACAGCATGAAGTGCAAGAACG
TGGTGCCCCTCTATGACCTGCTGCTGGAGGCGGCGGACGCCCACCGCCTACATGCGCCCACTAGCCGTGG
AGGGGCATCCGTGGAGGAGACGGACCAAAGCCACTTGGCCACTGCGGGCTCTACTTCATCGCATTCCTTG
CAAAAGTATTACATCACGGGGGAGGCAGAGGGTTTCCCTGCCACAGCTTAATCTAGAACTATAGTGAGTC
GTATTACGTAGATCCAGACATGATAAGATACATTGATGAGTTTGGACAAACCACAACTAGAATGCAGTGA
AAAAAATGCTTTATTTGTGAAATTTGTGATGCTATTGCTTTATTTGTAACCATTATAAGCTGCAATAAAC
AAGTTAACAACAACAATTCGAAGTTCCTATTCTCTAGAAAGTATAGGAACTTCTAAGATACATTGATGAG
TTTGGACAAACCACAACTAGAATGCAGTGAAAAAAATGCTTTATTTGTGAAATTTGTGATGCTATTGCTT
TATTTGTAACCATTATAAGCTGCAATAAACAAGTTAACAACAACAATTGCATTCATTTTATGTTTCAGGT
TCAGGGGGAGGTGTGGGAGGTTTTTTAAAGCAAGTAAAACCTCTACAAATGTGGTATGGCTGATTATGAT
CTAGAGTCGCGGCCGCTTTACTTGTACAGCTCGTCCATGCCGCCGGTGGAGTGGTGGCCCTCGGCGCGCT
CGTACTGTTCCACGATGGTGTAGTCCTCGTTGTGGGAGGTGATGTCCAGCTTGATGTTGACGTTGTAGGC
GCCGGGCAGCTGCACGGGCTTCTTGGCCTTGTAGGTGGTCTTGACCTCGGCGTCGTAGTGGCCGCCGTCC
TTCAGCTTCAGCCTCTGCTTGATCTCGCCCTTCAGGGCGCCGTCCTCGGGGTACATCCGCTCGGAGGAGG
CCTCCCAGCCCATGGTCTTCTTCTGCATTACGGGGCCGTCGGAGGGGAAGTTGGTGCCGCGCAGCTTCAC
CTTGTAGATGAACTCGCCGTCCTGCAGGGAGGAGTCCTGGGTCACGGTCACCACGCCGCCGTCCTCGAAG
TTCATCACGCGCTCCCACTTGAAGCCCTCGGGGAAGGACAGCTTCAAGTAGTCGGGGATGTCGGCGGGGT
GCTTCACGTAGGCCTTGGAGCCGTACATGAACTGAGGGGACAGGATGTCCCAGGCGAAGGGCAGGGGGCC
GCCCTTGGTCACCTTCAGCTTGGCGGTCTGGGTGCCCTCGTAGGGGCGGCCCTCGCCCTCGCCCTCGATC
TCGAACTCGTGGCCGTTCACGGAGCCCTCCATGTGCACCTTGAAGCGCATGAACTCCTTGATGATGGCCA
TGTTGTCATCCTCGCCCTTGCTCACCATGGTGGCGACCGGTAATGTCAGACCTGGTAACTCCTTACTGTA
ACTTATTGCACCTGATGAACAAAAGATGTGAACTGAACGCAAGTAGGAGGCTAATAGAGGCTAGTACAGT
ACAAAGATCCCCAAATGATGTGTGCCGGCCTTAGTGGAGGCAGACCCCTGGTTATATACCTGTGCTGCAG
AAAGAGGGGCTTACAAATGGATCTCTCTGGAATGGCATTATCTCATGGTGGGAACAGTGTTGTCAGCAGA
ATCAGCGGGGTGGACTCTGACCTGAGAATGACAGTCTAGCACTGAATGGCTCAGACAATACTCTTGTGGC
CAACTATCACCGGAAAATAAGTGCCTGCCAAAACAAACCAGACCAGATGAAGCTACATGGCTGTAGAACG
TCAGTATTTAATGTGTTGTGGCCACTTGGTTCACCAGATTTAAGAGCTAATTTTTTTAAATATCACAGAT
AATCAATCGCTTTTTTTTTTCTTGACTGAAAAGCTTAGACTGGAAAATTCTTTGAAAAAGTTTGCACTAC
AGAAAATAAATACATAACATCCTGCACTGAATGCACACTATTAATAGAAAAGAGAGCATTATTGTAGGAA
ATGTATTGTATATGTACATTCTGTGCATTTCACAATTTTGAAGTTCCTATTCTCTAGAAAGTATAGGAAC
TTCGAATTGCATTCATTTTATGTTTCAGGTTCAGGGGGAGGTGTGGGAGGTTTTTTAATTCCTCAAGAGA
CCTCTAGACCAGCCAGGACAGAAATGCCTCGACTTCGCTGCTACCCAAGGTTGCCGGGTGACGCACACCG
TGGAAACGGATGAAGGCACGAACCCAGTGGACATAAGCCTGTTCGGTTCGTAAGCTGTAATGCAAGTAGC
GTATGCGCTCACGCAACTGGTCCAGAACCTTGACCGAACGCAGCGGTGGTAACGGCGCAGTGGCGGTTTT
CATGGCTTGTTATGACTGTTTTTTTGGGGTACAGTCTATGCCTCGGGCATCCAAGCAGCAAGCGCGTTAC
GCCGTGGGTCGATGTTTGATGTTATGGAGCAGCAACGATGTTACGCAGCAGGGCAGTCGCCCTAAAACAA
AGTTAAACATTATGAGGGAAGCGGTGATCGCCGAAGTATCGACTCAACTATCAGAGGTAGTTGGCGTCAT
CGAGCGCCATCTCGAACCGACGTTGCTGGCCGTACATTTGTACGGCTCCGCAGTGGATGGCGGCCTGAAG
CCACACAGTGATATTGATTTGCTGGTTACGGTGACCGTAAGGCTTGATGAAACAACGCGGCGAGCTTTGA
TCAACGACCTTTTGGAAACTTCGGCTTCCCCTGGAGAGAGCGAGATTCTCCGCGCTGTAGAAGTCACCAT
TGTTGTGCACGACGACATCATTCCGTGGCGTTATCCAGCTAAGCGCGAACTGCAATTTGGAGAATGGCAG
CGCAATGACATTCTTGCAGGTATCTTCGAGCCAGCCACGATCGACATTGATCTGGCTATCTTGCTGACAA
AAGCAAGAGAACATAGCGTTGCCTTGGTAGGTCCAGCGGCGGAGGAACTCTTTGATCCGGTTCCTGAACA
GGATCTATTTGAGGCGCTAAATGAAACCTTAACGCTATGGAACTCGCCGCCCGACTGGGCTGGCGATGAG
CGAAATGTAGTGCTTACGTTGTCCCGCATTTGGTACAGCGCAGTAACCGGCAAAATCGCGCCGAAGGATG
TCGCTGCCGACTGGGCAATGGAGCGCCTGCCGGCCCAGTATCAGCCCGTCATACTTGAAGCTAGACAGGC
TTATCTTGGACAAGAAGAAGATCGCTTGGCCTCGCGCGCAGATCAGTTGGAAGAATTTGTCCACTACGTG
AAAGGCGAGATCACCAAGGTAGTCGGCAAATAACCCTCGAGCCACCCATGACCAAAATCCCTTAACGTGA
GTTACGCGTCGTTCCACTGAGCGTCAGACCCCGTAGAAAAGATCAAAGGATCTTCTTGAGATCCTTTTTT
TCTGCGCGTAATCTGCTGCTTGCAAACAAAAAAACCACCGCTACCAGCGGTGGTTTGTTTGCCGGATCAA
GAGCTACCAACTCTTTTTCCGAAGGTAACTGGCTTCAGCAGAGCGCAGATACCAAATACTGTTCTTCTAG
TGTAGCCGTAGTTAGGCCACCACTTCAAGAACTCTGTAGCACCGCCTACATACCTCGCTCTGCTAATCCT
GTTACCAGTGGCTGCTGCCAGTGGCGATAAGTCGTGTCTTACCGGGTTGGACTCAAGACGATAGTTACCG
GATAAGGCGCAGCGGTCGGGCTGAACGGGGGGTTCGTGCACACAGCCCAGCTTGGAGCGAACGACCTACA
CCGAACTGAGATACCTACAGCGTGAGCTATGAGAAAGCGCCACGCTTCCCGAAGGGAGAAAGGCGGACAG
GTATCCGGTAAGCGGCAGGGTCGGAACAGGAGAGCGCACGAGGGAGCTTCCAGGGGGAAACGCCTGGTAT
CTTTATAGTCCTGTCGGGTTTCGCCACCTCTGACTTGAGCGTCGATTTTTGTGATGCTCGTCAGGGGGGC
GGAGCCTATGGAAAAACGCCAGCAACGCGGCCTTTTTACGGTTCCTGGCCTTTTGCTGGCCTTTTGCTCA
CATGTTCTTTCCTGCGTTATCCCCTGATTCTGTGGATAACCGTATTACCGCCTTTGAGTGAGCTGATACC
GCTCGCCGCAGCCGAACGACCGAGCGCAGCGAGTCAGTGAGCGAGGAAGCGGAAGAGCGCCCAATACGCA
AACCGCCTCTCCCCGCGCGTTGGCCGATTCATTAATGCAGCTGGCACGACAGGTTTCCCGACTGGAAAGC
GGGCAGTGAGCGCAACGCAATTAATACGCGTACCGCTAGCCAGGAAGAGTTTGTAGAAACGCAAAAAGGC
CATCCGTCAGGATGGCCTTCTGCTTAGTTTGATGCCTGGCAGTTTATGGCGGGCGTCCTGCCCGCCACCC
TCCGGGCCGTTGCTTCACAACGTTCAAATCCGCTCCCGGCGGATTTGTCCTACTCAGGAGAGCGTTCACC
GACAAACAACAGATAAAACGAAAGGCCCAGTCTTCCGACTGAGCCTTTCGTTTTATTTGATGCCTGGCAG
TTCCCTACTCTCGCGTTAACGCTAGCATGGATGTTTTCCCAGTCACGACGTT
Features (pLannotate 1.2.2; 17 found; start..end, strand, type, name):
    102..1127    +  CDS            Cre: site-specific recombinase Cre is a site-specific recombinase from bacteriophage P1. Recombination occurs at loxP sequences.
   1140..2075    +  CDS            ERT2: mutated ligand-binding domain of the human estrogen receptor (Feil et al., 1997)
   2089..2106    -  promoter       T7 promoter (fragment): promoter for bacteriophage T7 RNA polymerase
   2111..2245    -  polyA_signal   SV40 poly(A) signal: SV40 polyadenylation signal
   2260..2293    +  protein_bind   FRT (minimal): supports FLP-mediated excision but not integration (Turan and Bode, 2011) FLP recombinase from the Saccharomyces cerevisiae 2μ plasmid
   2294..2415    -  polyA_signal   SV40 poly(A) signal: SV40 polyadenylation signal
   2438..2521    -  CDS            large T antigen (fragment): large T antigen from SV40 (simian virus 40)
   2541..3248    -  CDS            mCherry: mCherry is a basic (constitutively fluorescent) red fluorescent protein published in 2004, derived from Discosoma sp.. It is reported to be a very rapidly-maturing monomer with low acid sensitivity.
   3890..3923    +  protein_bind   FRT (minimal): supports FLP-mediated excision but not integration (Turan and Bode, 2011) FLP recombinase from the Saccharomyces cerevisiae 2μ plasmid
   4090..4113    +  promoter       Pc promoter (fragment): intI1 (promoter lies within the coding sequence); class 1 integron promoter
   4289..4345    +  CDS            GmR (fragment): gentamycin acetyltransferase; aacC1; confers resistance to gentamycin
   4352..5143    +  CDS            SmR: aminoglycoside adenylyltransferase (Murphy, 1985); aadA; confers resistance to spectinomycin and streptomycin
   5236..5824    +  rep_origin     ori: high-copy-number ColE1/pMB1/pBR322/pUC origin of replication
   6007..6099    +  CDS            lacI (fragment): lac repressor; lacI; The lac repressor binds to the lac operator to inhibit transcription in E. coli. This inhibition can be relieved by adding lactose or isopropyl-β-D-thiogalactopyranoside (IPTG).
   6154..6181    -  terminator     rrnB T2 terminator: transcription terminator T2 from the E. coli rrnB gene
   6313..6356    +  terminator     rrnB T1 terminator: Escherichia coli rrnB; transcription terminator T1 from the E. coli rrnB gene
   6403..17      -  CDS            lacZα (fragment) (across the origin): LacZα fragment of β-galactosidase; lacZ fragment
