[The description below was written by a language model from this plasmid's Addgene catalogue record and pLannotate feature annotations shown in this document.]
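Description:
P2A-CreER-pA-ORF2-FRT-acry mCherry is a 6.4 kb middle entry vector for the mini-Golden subcloning platform, a modular assembly system developed for building knock-in donor constructs for zebrafish genome editing. It is built on the pU6a:sgRNA#20 backbone and is propagated in E. coli from a high-copy ColE1/pUC-type origin under spectinomycin selection provided by the aadA (SmR) gene. Short fragments of lacZα, lacI, a gentamicin resistance gene and the rrnB terminators are backbone remnants rather than functional parts.

The payload is a promoterless CreER cassette: the Cre recombinase coding sequence is fused to ERT2, the mutated human estrogen receptor ligand-binding domain that makes recombinase activity tamoxifen-dependent, and is followed by an SV40 polyadenylation signal. The name indicates an upstream P2A self-cleaving peptide, which would let CreER be co-translated from an endogenous gene after in-frame insertion and released as a separate protein. P2A is not itself annotated in the feature table, though about 100 nt precede Cre. The record notes a TCGC linker, and "ORF2" in the name presumably refers to a reading-frame variant, though this is not explained.

Downstream, two minimal FRT sites flank a reverse-oriented marker cassette containing mCherry and an SV40 poly(A) signal. The unannotated stretch of roughly 640 nt upstream of mCherry is where the "acry" promoter implied by the name would lie, most likely an alpha-crystallin lens promoter, but the record does not confirm this. Such a marker would allow visual screening of carriers by red fluorescence, and the FRT sites allow it to be removed by FLP recombinase.
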