Addgene plasmid #241168: P2A-CreER-pA-ORF2-FRT-acry mCherry
Purpose: Middle entry vector for mini-Golden subcloning platform; creER
Depositing lab: Junsu Kang. Depositing organization: University of Wisconsin, Madison. Publication: Advancing knock-in approaches for robust genome editing in zebrafish. Rodriguez-Parks A, Beezley EG, Manna S, Silaban I, Almutawa SI, Cao S, Ahmed H, Guyer M, Baker S, Richards MP, Kang J. Biol Open. 2026 Feb 2:bio.062472. doi: 10.1242/bio.062472. PubMed 41630603.
Backbone
  Vector backbone: pU6a:sgRNA#20
  Vector type: Mini-Golden
Growth in bacteria
  Bacterial resistance: Spectinomycin, 50 μg/mL
  Growth temperature: 37°C
  Growth strain: DH5alpha
  Copy number: Unknown
Gene/Insert
  Gene/Insert name: creER
  Species: Synthetic
  Mutation: TCGC linker
  Cloning method: Restriction Enzyme; 5′ cloning site Unknown (unknown if destroyed); 3′ cloning site Unknown (unknown if destroyed)
Terms and licenses: Academic/Nonprofit Terms; Industry Terms: Not Available to Industry
How to cite: P2A-CreER-pA-ORF2-FRT-acry mCherry was a gift from Junsu Kang (Addgene plasmid # 241168 ; http://n2t.net/addgene:241168 ; RRID:Addgene_241168)
